Addgene plasmid #116328: pHAGE-ERBB2-D769N
Purpose: Lentiviral expression of ERBB2 D769N
Depositing lab: Gordon Mills & Kenneth Scott. Depositing organization: Baylor College of Medicine. Publication: Systematic Functional Annotation of Somatic Mutations in Cancer. Ng PK, Li J, Jeong KJ, Shao S, Chen H, Tsang YH, Sengupta S, Wang Z, Bhavana VH, Tran R, Soewito S, Minussi DC, Moreno D, Kong K, Dogruluk T, Lu H, Gao J, Tokheim C, Zhou DC, Johnson AM, Zeng J, Ip CKM, Ju Z, Wester M, Yu S, Li Y, Vellano CP, Schultz N, Karchin R, Ding L, Lu Y, Cheung LWT, Chen K, Shaw KR, Meric-Bernstam F, Scott KL, Yi S, Sahni N, Liang H, Mills GB. Cancer Cell. 2018 Mar 12;33(3):450-462.e10. doi: 10.1016/j.ccell.2018.01.021. PubMed 29533785.
Backbone
  Vector backbone: pHAGE
  Vector type: Lentiviral
Growth in bacteria
  Bacterial resistance: Ampicillin, 100 μg/mL
  Growth temperature: 37°C
  Growth strain: Stbl3
  Copy number: High Copy
Gene/Insert
  Gene/Insert name: ERBB2
  Species: H. sapiens (human)
  Mutation: D769N
  Entrez Gene: ERBB2 (a.k.a. CD340, HER-2, HER-2/neu, HER2, MLN 19, MLN-19, NEU, NGL, TKR1, VSCN2, c-ERB-2, c-ERB2, p185(erbB2))
  Cloning method: Gateway Cloning
Terms and licenses: Academic/Nonprofit Terms; Industry Terms: Not Available to Industry
How to cite: pHAGE-ERBB2-D769N was a gift from Gordon Mills & Kenneth Scott (Addgene plasmid # 116328 ; http://n2t.net/addgene:116328 ; RRID:Addgene_116328)
