[The description below was written by a language model from this plasmid's Addgene catalogue record, the feature table of its GenBank file and pLannotate feature annotations shown in this document.]
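Description:
pHAGE-ERBB2-D769N is an HIV-1-based lentiviral expression plasmid of about 12.3 kb, built on the pHAGE backbone to deliver a mutant form of the human receptor tyrosine kinase ERBB2 (HER2) into mammalian cells. In bacteria it is maintained through a high-copy ColE1/pUC-type origin and selected with ampicillin via the β-lactamase gene. The viral portion carries a truncated 5' LTR, the Ψ packaging signal with an adjoining gag fragment, the Rev response element for Rev-dependent nuclear export of the genomic RNA, the cPPT/CTS element, and a U3-deleted 3' LTR. This last feature makes the integrated provirus self-inactivating. The plasmid supplies only the transfer genome, so viral proteins must be provided in trans for particle production.

Between the LTRs, the constitutive EF-1α promoter drives the ERBB2 open reading frame bearing the D769N substitution. The insert was introduced by Gateway recombination and is therefore flanked by attB1 and attB2 sites. Downstream lie short T3 and T7 promoter sequences, an attB4 remnant and a V5 epitope sequence. The record does not say whether the V5 tag is fused in frame to ERBB2, so tagging should not be assumed. An EMCV IRES then allows translation of puromycin N-acetyltransferase from the same transcript, linking puromycin selection of transduced cells to insert expression, and a WPRE enhances transcript expression.

The construct comes from a systematic effort to annotate the function of somatic cancer mutations, and is suited to stable expression of this ERBB2 variant for comparison with other alleles. The accompanying GenBank record covers only a 3.8 kb unannotated segment, a length consistent with the ERBB2 insert alone, rather than the whole plasmid.
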