Features (pLannotate 1.2.2; 30 found; start..end, strand, type, name):
    377..634     +  LTR            5' LTR (truncated): truncated 5' long terminal repeat (LTR) from HIV-1
    681..806     +  misc_feature   HIV-1 Ψ: packaging signal of human immunodeficiency virus type 1
    790..1128    +  CDS            HIV-1 gag (fragment): gag protein from human immunodeficiency virus 1; gag
   1303..1536    +  misc_feature   RRE: The Rev response element (RRE) of HIV-1 allows for Rev-dependent mRNA export from the nucleus to the cytoplasm.
   1913..2013    +  CDS            Rev (fragment): human immunodeficiency virus 1 (HIV-1) Rev protein; rev; enhances nuclear export of unspliced and incompletely spliced viral mRNAs
   2058..2175    +  misc_feature   cPPT/CTS: central polypurine tract and central termination sequence of HIV-1
   2223..3401    +  promoter       EF-1α promoter: strong constitutive promoter for human elongation factor EF-1α
   3422..3442    +  protein_bind   attB1: mutant version of attB; core recombination site for the Gateway® BP reaction BP Clonase™
   3448..7212    +  CDS            ERBB2: ERBB2_HUMAN - Also known as HER2, MLN19, NEU, NGL. Experimental evidence at protein level: Swiss-Prot protein existence level 1. In the nucleus is involved in transcriptional regulation. Associates with the 5'-TCAAATTC-3' sequence in the PTGS2/COX-2 promoter and activates its transcription. Implicated in transcriptional activation of CDKN1A; the function involves STAT3 and SRC. Involved in the transcription of rRNA genes by RNA Pol I and enhances protein synthesis and cell growth. From Homo sapiens (Human).
   7217..7241    -  protein_bind   attB2: mutant version of attB; recombination site for the Gateway® BP reaction BP Clonase™
   7249..7267    +  promoter       T3 promoter: promoter for bacteriophage T3 RNA polymerase
   7293..7311    -  promoter       T7 promoter: promoter for bacteriophage T7 RNA polymerase
   7317..7335    -  protein_bind   attB4 (fragment): mutant version of attB; core recombination site for the Gateway® BP reaction BP Clonase™
   7391..7432    +  CDS            V5 tag: epitope tag from simian virus 5
   7558..8020    +  misc_feature   IRES: internal ribosome entry site (IRES) of the encephalomyocarditis virus (EMCV)
   8034..8631    +  CDS            PuroR (fragment): puromycin N-acetyltransferase; pac from Streptomyces; confers resistance to puromycin
   8647..9235    +  misc_feature   WPRE: woodchuck hepatitis virus posttranscriptional regulatory element
   9243..9308    +  CDS            nef (fragment): NEF_HV1Z2 - Experimental evidence at protein level: Swiss-Prot protein existence level 1. Extracellular Nef protein targets CD4(+) T-lymphocytes for apoptosis by interacting with CXCR4 surface receptors. From Human immunodeficiency virus type 1 group M subtype D (isolate Z2/CDC-Z34) (HIV-1).
   9310..9543    +  LTR            3' LTR (ΔU3): self-inactivating 3' long terminal repeat (LTR) from HIV-1
   9748..9852    +  promoter       AmpR promoter: bla
   9853..10713   +  CDS            AmpR: β-lactamase; bla; confers resistance to ampicillin, carbenicillin, and related antibiotics
  10884..11472   +  rep_origin     ori: high-copy-number ColE1/pMB1/pBR322/pUC origin of replication
  11655..11709   +  CDS            lacI (fragment): lac repressor; lacI; The lac repressor binds to the lac operator to inhibit transcription in E. coli. This inhibition can be relieved by adding lactose or isopropyl-β-D-thiogalactopyranoside (IPTG).
  11715..11808   +  rep_origin     SV40 ori (fragment): SV40 origin of replication
  11833..11870   +  CDS            lacI (fragment): lac repressor; lacI; The lac repressor binds to the lac operator to inhibit transcription in E. coli. This inhibition can be relieved by adding lactose or isopropyl-β-D-thiogalactopyranoside (IPTG).
  11883..11904   +  protein_bind   CAP binding site: CAP binding activates transcription in the presence of cAMP. E. coli catabolite activator protein
  11919..11949   +  promoter       lac promoter: promoter for the E. coli lac operon
  11953..11975   +  protein_bind   lac operator (fragment): The lac repressor binds to the lac operator to inhibit transcription in E. coli. This inhibition can be relieved by adding lactose or isopropyl-β-D-thiogalactopyranoside (IPTG). lac repressor encoded by lacI
  12007..12090   +  polyA_signal   SV40 poly(A) signal (fragment): SV40 polyadenylation signal
  12257..329     +  CDS            nef (fragment) (across the origin): NEF_HV1BR - Experimental evidence at protein level: Swiss-Prot protein existence level 1. Extracellular Nef protein targets CD4(+) T-lymphocytes for apoptosis by interacting with CXCR4 surface receptors (PubMed:14990729). From Human immunodeficiency virus type 1 group M subtype B (isolate BRU/LAI) (HIV-1).
>Addgene plasmid #116328 | pHAGE-ERBB2-D769N | addgene full sequence | sequence record 250565 | Addgene NGS Result
TGGAAGGGCTAATTCACTCCCAAAGAAGACAAGATATCCTTGATCTGTGGATCTACCACACACAAGGCTA
CTTCCCTGATTAGCAGAACTACACACCAGGGCCAGGGGTCAGATATCCACTGACCTTTGGATGGTGCTAC
AAGCTAGTACCAGTTGAGCCAGATAAGGTAGAAGAGGCCAATAAAGGAGAGAACACCAGCTTGTTACACC
CTGTGAGCCTGCATGGGATGGATGACCCGGAGAGAGAAGTGTTAGAGTGGAGGTTTGACAGCCGCCTAGC
ATTTCATCACGTGGCCCGAGAGCTGCATCCGGAGTACTTCAAGAACTGCTGATATCGAGCTTGCTACAAG
GGACTTTCCGCTGGGGACTTTCCAGGGAGGCGTGGCCTGGGCGGGACTGGGGAGTGGCGAGCCCTCAGAT
CCTGCATATAAGCAGCTGCTTTTTGCCTGTACTGGGTCTCTCTGGTTAGACCAGATCTGAGCCTGGGAGC
TCTCTGGCTAACTAGGGAACCCACTGCTTAAGCCTCAATAAAGCTTGCCTTGAGTGCTTCAAGTAGTGTG
TGCCCGTCTGTTGTGTGACTCTGGTAACTAGAGATCCCTCAGACCCTTTTAGTCAGTGTGGAAAATCTCT
AGCAGTGGCGCCCGAACAGGGACTTGAAAGCGAAAGGGAAACCAGAGGAGCTCTCTCGACGCAGGACTCG
GCTTGCTGAAGCGCGCACGGCAAGAGGCGAGGGGCGGCGACTGGTGAGTACGCCAAAAATTTTGACTAGC
GGAGGCTAGAAGGAGAGAGATGGGTGCGAGAGCGTCAGTATTAAGCGGGGGAGAATTAGATCGCGATGGG
AAAAAATTCGGTTAAGGCCAGGGGGAAAGAAAAAATATAAATTAAAACATATAGTATGGGCAAGCAGGGA
GCTAGAACGATTCGCAGTTAATCCTGGCCTGTTAGAAACATCAGAAGGCTGTAGACAAATACTGGGACAG
CTACAACCATCCCTTCAGACAGGATCAGAAGAACTTAGATCATTATATAATACAGTAGCAACCCTCTATT
GTGTGCATCAAAGGATAGAGATAAAAGACACCAAGGAAGCTTTAGACAAGATAGAGGAAGAGCAAAACAA
AAGTAAGACCACCGCACAGCAAGCGGCCGGCCGCTGATCTTCAGACCTGGAGGAGGAGATATGAGGGACA
ATTGGAGAAGTGAATTATATAAATATAAAGTAGTAAAAATTGAACCATTAGGAGTAGCACCCACCAAGGC
AAAGAGAAGAGTGGTGCAGAGAGAAAAAAGAGCAGTGGGAATAGGAGCTTTGTTCCTTGGGTTCTTGGGA
GCAGCAGGAAGCACTATGGGCGCAGCGTCAATGACGCTGACGGTACAGGCCAGACAATTATTGTCTGGTA
TAGTGCAGCAGCAGAACAATTTGCTGAGGGCTATTGAGGCGCAACAGCATCTGTTGCAACTCACAGTCTG
GGGCATCAAGCAGCTCCAGGCAAGAATCCTGGCTGTGGAAAGATACCTAAAGGATCAACAGCTCCTGGGG
ATTTGGGGTTGCTCTGGAAAACTCATTTGCACCACTGCTGTGCCTTGGAATGCTAGTTGGAGTAATAAAT
CTCTGGAACAGATTTGGAATCACACGACCTGGATGGAGTGGGACAGAGAAATTAACAATTACACAAGCTT
AATACACTCCTTAATTGAAGAATCGCAAAACCAGCAAGAAAAGAATGAACAAGAATTATTGGAATTAGAT
AAATGGGCAAGTTTGTGGAATTGGTTTAACATAACAAATTGGCTGTGGTATATAAAATTATTCATAATGA
TAGTAGGAGGCTTGGTAGGTTTAAGAATAGTTTTTGCTGTACTTTCTATAGTGAATAGAGTTAGGCAGGG
ATATTCACCATTATCGTTTCAGACCCACCTCCCAACCCCGAGGGGACCCGACAGGCCCGAAGGAATAGAA
GAAGAAGGTGGAGAGAGAGACAGAGACAGATCCATTCGATTAGTGAACGGATCTCGACGGTATCGCCGAA
TTCACAAATGGCAGTATTCATCCACAATTTTAAAAGAAAAGGGGGGATTGGGGGGTACAGTGCAGGGGAA
AGAATAGTAGACATAATAGCAACAGACATACAAACTAAAGAATTACAAAAACAAATTACAAAAATTCAAA
ATTTTCGGGTTTATTACAGGGACAGCAGAGATCCAGTTTGGACTAGTCGTGAGGCTCCGGTGCCCGTCAG
TGGGCAGAGCGCACATCGCCCACAGTCCCCGAGAAGTTGGGGGGAGGGGTCGGCAATTGAACCGGTGCCT
AGAGAAGGTGGCGCGGGGTAAACTGGGAAAGTGATGTCGTGTACTGGCTCCGCCTTTTTCCCGAGGGTGG
GGGAGAACCGTATATAAGTGCAGTAGTCGCCGTGAACGTTCTTTTTCGCAACGGGTTTGCCGCCAGAACA
CAGGTAAGTGCCGTGTGTGGTTCCCGCGGGCCTGGCCTCTTTACGGGTTATGGCCCTTGCGTGCCTTGAA
TTACTTCCACCTGGCTGCAGTACGTGATTCTTGATCCCGAGCTTCGGGTTGGAAGTGGGTGGGAGAGTTC
GAGGCCTTGCGCTTAAGGAGCCCCTTCGCCTCGTGCTTGAGTTGAGGCCTGGCCTGGGCGCTGGGGCCGC
CGCGTGCGAATCTGGTGGCACCTTCGCGCCTGTCTCGCTGCTTTCGATAAGTCTCTAGCCATTTAAAATT
TTTGATGACCTGCTGCGACGCTTTTTTTCTGGCAAGATAGTCTTGTAAATGCGGGCCAAGATCTGCACAC
TGGTATTTCGGTTTTTGGGGCCGCGGGCGGCGACGGGGCCCGTGCGTCCCAGCGCACATGTTCGGCGAGG
CGGGGCCTGCGAGCGCGGCCACCGAGAATCGGACGGGGGTAGTCTCAAGCTGGCCGGCCTGCTCTGGTGC
CTGGCCTCGCGCCGCCGTGTATCGCCCCGCCCTGGGCGGCAAGGCTGGCCCGGTCGGCACCAGTTGCGTG
AGCGGAAAGATGGCCGCTTCCCGGCCCTGCTGCAGGGAGCTCAAAATGGAGGACGCGGCGCTCGGGAGAG
CGGGCGGGTGAGTCACCCACACAAAGGAAAAGGGCCTTTCCGTCCTCAGCCGTCGCTTCATGTGACTCCA
CGGAGTACCGGGCGCCGTCCAGGCACCTCGATTAGTTCTCGAGCTTTTGGAGTACGTCGTCTTTAGGTTG
GGGGGAGGGGTTTTATGCGATGGAGTTTCCCCACACTGAGTGGGTGGAGACTGAAGTTAGGCCAGCTTGG
CACTTGATGTAATTCTCCTTGGAATTTGCCCTTTTTGAGTTTGGATCTTGGTTCATTCTCAAGCCTCAGA
CAGTGGTTCAAAGTTTTTTTCTTCCATTTCAGGTGTCGTGAAGCGGCCCTGCAGATATCAACAAGTTTGT
ACAAAAAAGCAGGCACCATGGAGCTGGCGGCCTTGTGCCGCTGGGGGCTCCTCCTCGCCCTCTTGCCCCC
CGGAGCCGCGAGCACCCAAGTGTGCACCGGCACAGACATGAAGCTGCGGCTCCCTGCCAGTCCCGAGACC
CACCTGGACATGCTCCGCCACCTCTACCAGGGCTGCCAGGTGGTGCAGGGAAACCTGGAACTCACCTACC
TGCCCACCAATGCCAGCCTGTCCTTCCTGCAGGATATCCAGGAGGTGCAGGGCTACGTGCTCATCGCTCA
CAACCAAGTGAGGCAGGTCCCACTGCAGAGGCTGCGGATTGTGCGAGGCACCCAGCTCTTTGAGGACAAC
TATGCCCTGGCCGTGCTAGACAATGGAGACCCGCTGAACAATACCACCCCTGTCACAGGGGCCTCCCCAG
GAGGCCTGCGGGAGCTGCAGCTTCGAAGCCTCACAGAGATCTTGAAAGGAGGGGTCTTGATCCAGCGGAA
CCCCCAGCTCTGCTACCAGGACACGATTTTGTGGAAGGACATCTTCCACAAGAACAACCAGCTGGCTCTC
ACACTGATAGACACCAACCGCTCTCGGGCCTGCCACCCCTGTTCTCCGATGTGTAAGGGCTCCCGCTGCT
GGGGAGAGAGTTCTGAGGATTGTCAGAGCCTGACGCGCACTGTCTGTGCCGGTGGCTGTGCCCGCTGCAA
GGGGCCACTGCCCACTGACTGCTGCCATGAGCAGTGTGCTGCCGGCTGCACGGGCCCCAAGCACTCTGAC
TGCCTGGCCTGCCTCCACTTCAACCACAGTGGCATCTGTGAGCTGCACTGCCCAGCCCTGGTCACCTACA
ACACAGACACGTTTGAGTCCATGCCCAATCCCGAGGGCCGGTATACATTCGGCGCCAGCTGTGTGACTGC
CTGTCCCTACAACTACCTTTCTACGGACGTGGGATCCTGCACCCTCGTCTGCCCCCTGCACAACCAAGAG
GTGACAGCAGAGGATGGAACACAGCGGTGTGAGAAGTGCAGCAAGCCCTGTGCCCGAGTGTGCTATGGTC
TGGGCATGGAGCACTTGCGAGAGGTGAGGGCAGTTACCAGTGCCAATATCCAGGAGTTTGCTGGCTGCAA
GAAGATCTTTGGGAGCCTGGCATTTCTGCCGGAGAGCTTTGATGGGGACCCAGCCTCCAACACTGCCCCG
CTCCAGCCAGAGCAGCTCCAAGTGTTTGAGACTCTGGAAGAGATCACAGGTTACCTATACATCTCAGCAT
GGCCGGACAGCCTGCCTGACCTCAGCGTCTTCCAGAACCTGCAAGTAATCCGGGGACGAATTCTGCACAA
TGGCGCCTACTCGCTGACCCTGCAAGGGCTGGGCATCAGCTGGCTGGGGCTGCGCTCACTGAGGGAACTG
GGCAGTGGACTGGCCCTCATCCACCATAACACCCACCTCTGCTTCGTGCACACGGTGCCCTGGGACCAGC
TCTTTCGGAACCCGCACCAAGCTCTGCTCCACACTGCCAACCGGCCAGAGGACGAGTGTGTGGGCGAGGG
CCTGGCCTGCCACCAGCTGTGCGCCCGAGGGCACTGCTGGGGTCCAGGGCCCACCCAGTGTGTCAACTGC
AGCCAGTTCCTTCGGGGCCAGGAGTGCGTGGAGGAATGCCGAGTACTGCAGGGGCTCCCCAGGGAGTATG
TGAATGCCAGGCACTGTTTGCCGTGCCACCCTGAGTGTCAGCCCCAGAATGGCTCAGTGACCTGTTTTGG
ACCGGAGGCTGACCAGTGTGTGGCCTGTGCCCACTATAAGGACCCTCCCTTCTGCGTGGCCCGCTGCCCC
AGCGGTGTGAAACCTGACCTCTCCTACATGCCCATCTGGAAGTTTCCAGATGAGGAGGGCGCATGCCAGC
CTTGCCCCATCAACTGCACCCACTCCTGTGTGGACCTGGATGACAAGGGCTGCCCCGCCGAGCAGAGAGC
CAGCCCTCTGACGTCCATCATCTCTGCGGTGGTTGGCATTCTGCTGGTCGTGGTCTTGGGGGTGGTCTTT
GGGATCCTCATCAAGCGACGGCAGCAGAAGATCCGGAAGTACACGATGCGGAGACTGCTGCAGGAAACGG
AGCTGGTGGAGCCGCTGACACCTAGCGGAGCGATGCCCAACCAGGCGCAGATGCGGATCCTGAAAGAGAC
GGAGCTGAGGAAGGTGAAGGTGCTTGGATCTGGCGCTTTTGGCACAGTCTACAAGGGCATCTGGATCCCT
GATGGGGAGAATGTGAAAATTCCAGTGGCCATCAAAGTGTTGAGGGAAAACACATCCCCCAAAGCCAACA
AAGAAATCTTAAACGAAGCATACGTGATGGCTGGTGTGGGCTCCCCATATGTCTCCCGCCTTCTGGGCAT
CTGCCTGACATCCACGGTGCAGCTGGTGACACAGCTTATGCCCTATGGCTGCCTCTTAGACCATGTCCGG
GAAAACCGCGGACGCCTGGGCTCCCAGGACCTGCTGAACTGGTGTATGCAGATTGCCAAGGGGATGAGCT
ACCTGGAGGATGTGCGGCTCGTACACAGGGACTTGGCCGCTCGGAACGTGCTGGTCAAGAGTCCCAACCA
TGTCAAAATTACAGACTTCGGGCTGGCTCGGCTGCTGGACATTGACGAGACAGAGTACCATGCAGATGGG
GGCAAGGTGCCCATCAAGTGGATGGCGCTGGAGTCCATTCTCCGCCGGCGGTTCACCCACCAGAGTGATG
TGTGGAGTTATGGTGTGACTGTGTGGGAGCTGATGACTTTTGGGGCCAAACCTTACGATGGGATCCCAGC
CCGGGAGATCCCTGACCTGCTGGAAAAGGGGGAGCGGCTGCCCCAGCCCCCCATCTGCACCATTGATGTC
TACATGATCATGGTCAAATGTTGGATGATTGACTCTGAATGTCGGCCAAGATTCCGGGAGTTGGTGTCTG
AATTCTCCCGCATGGCCAGGGACCCCCAGCGCTTTGTGGTCATCCAGAATGAGGACTTGGGCCCAGCCAG
TCCCTTGGACAGCACCTTCTACCGCTCACTGCTGGAGGACGATGACATGGGGGACCTGGTGGATGCTGAG
GAGTATCTGGTACCCCAGCAGGGCTTCTTCTGTCCAGACCCTGCCCCGGGCGCTGGGGGCATGGTCCACC
ACAGGCACCGCAGCTCATCTACCAGGAGTGGCGGTGGGGACCTGACACTAGGGCTGGAGCCCTCTGAAGA
GGAGGCCCCCAGGTCTCCACTGGCACCCTCCGAAGGGGCTGGCTCCGATGTATTTGATGGTGACCTGGGA
ATGGGGGCAGCCAAGGGGCTGCAAAGCCTCCCCACACATGACCCCAGCCCTCTACAGCGGTACAGTGAGG
ACCCCACAGTACCCCTGCCCTCTGAGACTGATGGCTACGTTGCCCCCCTGACCTGCAGCCCCCAGCCTGA
ATATGTGAACCAGCCAGATGTTCGGCCCCAGCCCCCTTCGCCCCGAGAGGGCCCTCTGCCTGCTGCCCGA
CCTGCTGGTGCCACTCTGGAAAGGCCCAAGACTCTCTCCCCAGGGAAGAATGGGGTCGTCAAAGACGTTT
TTGCCTTTGGGGGTGCCGTGGAGAACCCCGAGTACTTGACACCCCAGGGAGGAGCTGCCCCTCAGCCCCA
CCCTCCTCCTGCCTTCAGCCCAGCCTTCGACAACCTCTATTACTGGGACCAGGACCCACCAGAGCGGGGG
GCTCCACCCAGCACCTTCAAAGGGACACCTACGGCAGAGAACCCAGAGTACCTGGGTCTGGACGTGCCAG
TGTAGAACCCAGCTTTCTTGTACAAAGTGGTGATATCCAATTAACCCTCACTAAAGGGTAAGAGTATTGA
AATTAGTAAGACCCTATAGTGAGTCGTATTACCACCCAACTTTTCTATACAAAGTGGTTGATATCCAGCA
CAGTGGCGGCCGCTCGAGTCTAGAGGGCCCGCGGTTCGAAGGTAAGCCTATCCCTAACCCTCTCCTCGGT
CTCGATTCTACGCGTACCGGTTAGTAATGAGATCCCTCCCCCCCCCCTAACGTTACTGGCCGAAGCCGCT
TGGAATAAGGCCGGTGTGCGTTTGTCTATATGTTATTTTCCACCATATTGCCGTCTTTTGGCAATGTGAG
GGCCCGGAAACCTGGCCCTGTCTTCTTGACGAGCATTCCTAGGGGTCTTTCCCCTCTCGCCAAAGGAATG
CAAGGTCTGTTGAATGTCGTGAAGGAAGCAGTTCCTCTGGAAGCTTCTTGAAGACAAACAACGTCTGTAG
CGACCCTTTGCAGGCAGCGGAACCCCCCACCTGGCGACAGGTGCCTCTGCGGCCAAAAGCCACGTGTATA
AGATACACCTGCAAAGGCGGCACAACCCCAGTGCCACGTTGTGAGTTGGATAGTTGTGGAAAGAGTCAAA
TGGCTCTCCTCAAGCGTATTCAACAAGGGGCTGAAGGATGCCCAGAAGGTACCCCATTGTATGGGATCTG
ATCTGGGGCCTCGGTGCACATGCTTTACATGTGTTTAGTCGAGGTTAAAAAAACGTCTAGGCCCCCCGAA
CCACGGGGACGTGGTTTTCCTTTGAAAAACACGATGATAATATGGCCACACATATGACCGAGTACAAGCC
CACGGTGCGCCTCGCCACCCGCGACGACGTCCCCAGGGCCGTACGCACCCTCGCCGCCGCGTTCGCCGAC
TACCCCGCCACGCGCCACACCGTCGATCCGGACCGCCACATCGAGCGGGTCACCGAGCTGCAAGAACTCT
TCCTCACGCGCGTCGGGCTCGACATCGGCAAGGTGTGGGTCGCGGACGACGGCGCCGCGGTGGCGGTCTG
GACCACGCCGGAGAGCGTCGAAGCGGGGGCGGTGTTCGCCGAGATCGGCCCGCGCATGGCCGAGTTGAGC
GGTTCCCGGCTGGCCGCGCAGCAACAGATGGAAGGCCTCCTGGCGCCGCACCGGCCCAAGGAGCCCGCGT
GGTTCCTGGCCACCGTCGGCGTCTCGCCCGACCACCAGGGCAAGGGTCTGGGCAGCGCCGTCGTGCTCCC
CGGAGTGGAGGCGGCCGAGCGCGCCGGGGTGCCCGCCTTCCTGGAGACCTCCGCGCCCCGCAACCTCCCC
TTCTACGAGCGGCTCGGCTTCACCGTCACCGCCGACGTCGAGGTGCCCGAAGGACCGCGCACCTGGTGCA
TGACCCGCAAGCCCGGTGCCTAAATCGATAGATCCTAATCAACCTCTGGATTACAAAATTTGTGAAAGAT
TGACTGGTATTCTTAACTATGTTGCTCCTTTTACGCTATGTGGATACGCTGCTTTAATGCCTTTGTATCA
TGCTATTGCTTCCCGTATGGCTTTCATTTTCTCCTCCTTGTATAAATCCTGGTTGCTGTCTCTTTATGAG
GAGTTGTGGCCCGTTGTCAGGCAACGTGGCGTGGTGTGCACTGTGTTTGCTGACGCAACCCCCACTGGTT
GGGGCATTGCCACCACCTGTCAGCTCCTTTCCGGGACTTTCGCTTTCCCCCTCCCTATTGCCACGGCGGA
ACTCATCGCCGCCTGCCTTGCCCGCTGCTGGACAGGGGCTCGGCTGTTGGGCACTGACAATTCCGTGGTG
TTGTCGGGGAAATCATCGTCCTTTCCTTGGCTGCTCGCCTGTGTTGCCACCTGGATTCTGCGCGGGACGT
CCTTCTGCTACGTCCCTTCGGCCCTCAATCCAGCGGACCTTCCTTCCCGCGGCCTGCTGCCGGCTCTGCG
GCCTCTTCCGCGTCTTCGCCTTCGCCCTCAGACGAGTCGGATCTCCCTTTGGGCCGCCTCCCCGCCTGAG
ATCCTTTAAGACCAATGACTTACAAGGCAGCTGTAGATCTTAGCCACTTTTTAAAAGAAAAGGGGGGACT
GGAAGGGCTAATTCACTCCCAACGAAGACAAGATCTGCTTTTTGCTTGTACTGGGTCTCTCTGGTTAGAC
CAGATCTGAGCCTGGGAGCTCTCTGGCTAACTAGGGAACCCACTGCTTAAGCCTCAATAAAGCTTGCCTT
GAGTGCTTCAAGTAGTGTGTGCCCGTCTGTTGTGTGACTCTGGTAACTAGAGATCCCTCAGACCCTTTTA
GTCAGTGTGGAAAATCTCTAGCAGTAGTAGTTCATGTCATCTTATTATTCAGTATTTATAACTTGCAAAG
AAATGAATATCAGAGAGTGAGAGGCCCGGGTTAATTAAGGAAAGGGCTAGATCATTCTTGAAGACGAAAG
GGCCTCGTGATACGCCTATTTTTATAGGTTAATGTCATGATAATAATGGTTTCTTAGACGTCAGGTGGCA
CTTTTCGGGGAAATGTGCGCGGAACCCCTATTTGTTTATTTTTCTAAATACATTCAAATATGTATCCGCT
CATGAGACAATAACCCTGATAAATGCTTCAATAATATTGAAAAAGGAAGAGTATGAGTATTCAACATTTC
CGTGTCGCCCTTATTCCCTTTTTTGCGGCATTTTGCCTTCCTGTTTTTGCTCACCCAGAAACGCTGGTGA
AAGTAAAAGATGCTGAAGATCAGTTGGGTGCACGAGTGGGTTACATCGAACTGGATCTCAACAGCGGTAA
GATCCTTGAGAGTTTTCGCCCCGAAGAACGTTTTCCAATGATGAGCACTTTTAAAGTTCTGCTATGTGGC
GCGGTATTATCCCGTGTTGACGCCGGGCAAGAGCAACTCGGTCGCCGCATACACTATTCTCAGAATGACT
TGGTTGAGTACTCACCAGTCACAGAAAAGCATCTTACGGATGGCATGACAGTAAGAGAATTATGCAGTGC
TGCCATAACCATGAGTGATAACACTGCGGCCAACTTACTTCTGACAACGATCGGAGGACCGAAGGAGCTA
ACCGCTTTTTTGCACAACATGGGGGATCATGTAACTCGCCTTGATCGTTGGGAACCGGAGCTGAATGAAG
CCATACCAAACGACGAGCGTGACACCACGATGCCTGTAGCAATGGCAACAACGTTGCGCAAACTATTAAC
TGGCGAACTACTTACTCTAGCTTCCCGGCAACAATTAATAGACTGGATGGAGGCGGATAAAGTTGCAGGA
CCACTTCTGCGCTCGGCCCTTCCGGCTGGCTGGTTTATTGCTGATAAATCTGGAGCCGGTGAGCGTGGGT
CTCGCGGTATCATTGCAGCACTGGGGCCAGATGGTAAGCCCTCCCGTATCGTAGTTATCTACACGACGGG
GAGTCAGGCAACTATGGATGAACGAAATAGACAGATCGCTGAGATAGGTGCCTCACTGATTAAGCATTGG
TAACTGTCAGACCAAGTTTACTCATATATACTTTAGATTGATTTAAAACTTCATTTTTAATTTAAAAGGA
TCTAGGTGAAGATCCTTTTTGATAATCTCATGACCAAAATCCCTTAACGTGAGTTTTCGTTCCACTGAGC
GTCAGACCCCGTAGAAAAGATCAAAGGATCTTCTTGAGATCCTTTTTTTCTGCGCGTAATCTGCTGCTTG
CAAACAAAAAAACCACCGCTACCAGCGGTGGTTTGTTTGCCGGATCAAGAGCTACCAACTCTTTTTCCGA
AGGTAACTGGCTTCAGCAGAGCGCAGATACCAAATACTGTTCTTCTAGTGTAGCCGTAGTTAGGCCACCA
CTTCAAGAACTCTGTAGCACCGCCTACATACCTCGCTCTGCTAATCCTGTTACCAGTGGCTGCTGCCAGT
GGCGATAAGTCGTGTCTTACCGGGTTGGACTCAAGACGATAGTTACCGGATAAGGCGCAGCGGTCGGGCT
GAACGGGGGGTTCGTGCACACAGCCCAGCTTGGAGCGAACGACCTACACCGAACTGAGATACCTACAGCG
TGAGCTATGAGAAAGCGCCACGCTTCCCGAAGGGAGAAAGGCGGACAGGTATCCGGTAAGCGGCAGGGTC
GGAACAGGAGAGCGCACGAGGGAGCTTCCAGGGGGAAACGCCTGGTATCTTTATAGTCCTGTCGGGTTTC
GCCACCTCTGACTTGAGCGTCGATTTTTGTGATGCTCGTCAGGGGGGCGGAGCCTATGGAAAAACGCCAG
CAACGCGGCCTTTTTACGGTTCCTGGCCTTTTGCTGGCCTTTTGCTCACATGTTCTTTCCTGCGTTATCC
CCTGATTCTGTGGATAACCGTATTACCGCCTTTGAGTGAGCTGATACCGCTCGCCGCAGCCGAACGACCG
AGCGCAGCGAGTCAGTGAGCGAGGAAGCGGAAGAGCGCCCAATACGCAAACCGCCTCTCCCCGCGCGTTG
GCCGATTCATTAATGCAGCAAGCTCATGGCTGACTAATTTTTTTTATTTATGCAGAGGCCGAGGCCGCCT
CGGCCTCTGAGCTATTCCAGAAGTAGTGAGGAGGCTTTTTTGGAGGCCTAGGCTTTTGCAAAAAGCTCCC
CGTGGCACGACAGGTTTCCCGACTGGAAAGCGGGCAGTGAGCGCAACGCAATTAATGTGAGTTAGCTCAC
TCATTAGGCACCCCAGGCTTTACACTTTATGCTTCCGGCTCGTATGTTGTGTGGAATTGTGAGCGGATAA
CAATTTCACACAGGAAACAGCTATGACATGATTACGAATTTCACAAATAAAGCATTTTTTTCACTGCATT
CTAGTTGTGGTTTGTCCAAACTCATCAATGTATCTTATCATGTCTGGATCAACTGGATAACTCAAGCTAA
CCAAAATCATCCCAAACTTCCCACCCCATACCCTATTACCACTGCCAATTACCTGTGGTTTCATTTACTC
TAAACCTGTGATTCCTCTGAATTATTTTCATTTTAAAGAAATTGTATTTGTTAAATATGTACTACAAACT
TAGTAGT
