LOCUS       Exported 3768 bp ds-DNA linear SYN 14-SEP-2021
DEFINITION  Lentiviral expression of ERBB2 D769N.
ACCESSION   .
VERSION     .
KEYWORDS    pHAGE-ERBB2-D769N
SOURCE      synthetic DNA construct
  ORGANISM  synthetic DNA construct
REFERENCE   1 (bases 1 to 3768)
  AUTHORS   Ng PK, Li J, Jeong KJ, Shao S, Chen H, Tsang YH, Sengupta S, Wang Z,
            Bhavana VH, Tran R, Soewito S, Minussi DC, Moreno D, Kong K,
            Dogruluk T, Lu H, Gao J, Tokheim C, Zhou DC, Johnson AM, Zeng J, Ip
            CKM, Ju Z, Wester M, Yu S, Li Y, Vellano CP, Schultz N, Karchin R,
            Ding L, Lu Y, Cheung LWT, Chen K, Shaw KR, Meric-Bernstam F, Scott
            KL, Yi S, Sahni N, Liang H, Mills GB
  TITLE     Systematic Functional Annotation of Somatic Mutations in Cancer.
  JOURNAL   Cancer Cell. 2018 Mar 12;33(3):450-462.e10. doi:
            10.1016/j.ccell.2018.01.021.
  PUBMED    29533785
REFERENCE   2 (bases 1 to 3768)
  AUTHORS   .
  TITLE     Direct Submission
  JOURNAL   Exported Sep 14, 2021 from SnapGene Server 1.1.58
            http://www.snapgene.com
FEATURES             Location/Qualifiers
     source          1..3768
                     /organism="synthetic DNA construct"
                     /mol_type="other DNA"
ORIGIN
        1 atggagctgg cggccttgtg ccgctggggg ctcctcctcg ccctcttgcc ccccggagcc
       61 gcgagcaccc aagtgtgcac cggcacagac atgaagctgc ggctccctgc cagtcccgag
      121 acccacctgg acatgctccg ccacctctac cagggctgcc aggtggtgca gggaaacctg
      181 gaactcacct acctgcccac caatgccagc ctgtccttcc tgcaggatat ccaggaggtg
      241 cagggctacg tgctcatcgc tcacaaccaa gtgaggcagg tcccactgca gaggctgcgg
      301 attgtgcgag gcacccagct ctttgaggac aactatgccc tggccgtgct agacaatgga
      361 gacccgctga acaataccac ccctgtcaca ggggcctccc caggaggcct gcgggagctg
      421 cagcttcgaa gcctcacaga gatcttgaaa ggaggggtct tgatccagcg gaacccccag
      481 ctctgctacc aggacacgat tttgtggaag gacatcttcc acaagaacaa ccagctggct
      541 ctcacactga tagacaccaa ccgctctcgg gcctgccacc cctgttctcc gatgtgtaag
      601 ggctcccgct gctggggaga gagttctgag gattgtcaga gcctgacgcg cactgtctgt
      661 gccggtggct gtgcccgctg caaggggcca ctgcccactg actgctgcca tgagcagtgt
      721 gctgccggct gcacgggccc caagcactct gactgcctgg cctgcctcca cttcaaccac
      781 agtggcatct gtgagctgca ctgcccagcc ctggtcacct acaacacaga cacgtttgag
      841 tccatgccca atcccgaggg ccggtataca ttcggcgcca gctgtgtgac tgcctgtccc
      901 tacaactacc tttctacgga cgtgggatcc tgcaccctcg tctgccccct gcacaaccaa
      961 gaggtgacag cagaggatgg aacacagcgg tgtgagaagt gcagcaagcc ctgtgcccga
     1021 gtgtgctatg gtctgggcat ggagcacttg cgagaggtga gggcagttac cagtgccaat
     1081 atccaggagt ttgctggctg caagaagatc tttgggagcc tggcatttct gccggagagc
     1141 tttgatgggg acccagcctc caacactgcc ccgctccagc cagagcagct ccaagtgttt
     1201 gagactctgg aagagatcac aggttaccta tacatctcag catggccgga cagcctgcct
     1261 gacctcagcg tcttccagaa cctgcaagta atccggggac gaattctgca caatggcgcc
     1321 tactcgctga ccctgcaagg gctgggcatc agctggctgg ggctgcgctc actgagggaa
     1381 ctgggcagtg gactggccct catccaccat aacacccacc tctgcttcgt gcacacggtg
     1441 ccctgggacc agctctttcg gaacccgcac caagctctgc tccacactgc caaccggcca
     1501 gaggacgagt gtgtgggcga gggcctggcc tgccaccagc tgtgcgcccg agggcactgc
     1561 tggggtccag ggcccaccca gtgtgtcaac tgcagccagt tccttcgggg ccaggagtgc
     1621 gtggaggaat gccgagtact gcaggggctc cccagggagt atgtgaatgc caggcactgt
     1681 ttgccgtgcc accctgagtg tcagccccag aatggctcag tgacctgttt tggaccggag
     1741 gctgaccagt gtgtggcctg tgcccactat aaggaccctc ccttctgcgt ggcccgctgc
     1801 cccagcggtg tgaaacctga cctctcctac atgcccatct ggaagtttcc agatgaggag
     1861 ggcgcatgcc agccttgccc catcaactgc acccactcct gtgtggacct ggatgacaag
     1921 ggctgccccg ccgagcagag agccagccct ctgacgtcca tcatctctgc ggtggttggc
     1981 attctgctgg tcgtggtctt gggggtggtc tttgggatcc tcatcaagcg acggcagcag
     2041 aagatccgga agtacacgat gcggagactg ctgcaggaaa cggagctggt ggagccgctg
     2101 acacctagcg gagcgatgcc caaccaggcg cagatgcgga tcctgaaaga gacggagctg
     2161 aggaaggtga aggtgcttgg atctggcgct tttggcacag tctacaaggg catctggatc
     2221 cctgatgggg agaatgtgaa aattccagtg gccatcaaag tgttgaggga aaacacatcc
     2281 cccaaagcca acaaagaaat cttaaacgaa gcatacgtga tggctggtgt gggctcccca
     2341 tatgtctccc gccttctggg catctgcctg acatccacgg tgcagctggt gacacagctt
     2401 atgccctatg gctgcctctt agaccatgtc cgggaaaacc gcggacgcct gggctcccag
     2461 gacctgctga actggtgtat gcagattgcc aaggggatga gctacctgga ggatgtgcgg
     2521 ctcgtacaca gggacttggc cgctcggaac gtgctggtca agagtcccaa ccatgtcaaa
     2581 attacagact tcgggctggc tcggctgctg gacattgacg agacagagta ccatgcagat
     2641 gggggcaagg tgcccatcaa gtggatggcg ctggagtcca ttctccgccg gcggttcacc
     2701 caccagagtg atgtgtggag ttatggtgtg actgtgtggg agctgatgac ttttggggcc
     2761 aaaccttacg atgggatccc agcccgggag atccctgacc tgctggaaaa gggggagcgg
     2821 ctgccccagc cccccatctg caccattgat gtctacatga tcatggtcaa atgttggatg
     2881 attgactctg aatgtcggcc aagattccgg gagttggtgt ctgaattctc ccgcatggcc
     2941 agggaccccc agcgctttgt ggtcatccag aatgaggact tgggcccagc cagtcccttg
     3001 gacagcacct tctaccgctc actgctggag gacgatgaca tgggggacct ggtggatgct
     3061 gaggagtatc tggtacccca gcagggcttc ttctgtccag accctgcccc gggcgctggg
     3121 ggcatggtcc accacaggca ccgcagctca tctaccagga gtggcggtgg ggacctgaca
     3181 ctagggctgg agccctctga agaggaggcc cccaggtctc cactggcacc ctccgaaggg
     3241 gctggctccg atgtatttga tggtgacctg ggaatggggg cagccaaggg gctgcaaagc
     3301 ctccccacac atgaccccag ccctctacag cggtacagtg aggaccccac agtacccctg
     3361 ccctctgaga ctgatggcta cgttgccccc ctgacctgca gcccccagcc tgaatatgtg
     3421 aaccagccag atgttcggcc ccagccccct tcgccccgag agggccctct gcctgctgcc
     3481 cgacctgctg gtgccactct ggaaaggccc aagactctct ccccagggaa gaatggggtc
     3541 gtcaaagacg tttttgcctt tgggggtgcc gtggagaacc ccgagtactt gacaccccag
     3601 ggaggagctg cccctcagcc ccaccctcct cctgccttca gcccagcctt cgacaacctc
     3661 tattactggg accaggaccc accagagcgg ggggctccac ccagcacctt caaagggaca
     3721 cctacggcag agaacccaga gtacctgggt ctggacgtgc cagtgtga
//
